>Addgene plasmid #169788 | pCAFNF-Venus-Actb | depositor full sequence | sequence record 328967 | pCAFNF-Venus-Actb sequence 7940 bps
GTCGACATTGATTATTGACTAGTTATTAATAGTAATCAATTACGGGGTCATTAGTTCATAGCCCATATAT
GGAGTTCCGCGTTACATAACTTACGGTAAATGGCCCGCCTGGCTGACCGCCCAACGACCCCCGCCCATTG
ACGTCAATAATGACGTATGTTCCCATAGTAACGCCAATAGGGACTTTCCATTGACGTCAATGGGTGGACT
ATTTACGGTAAACTGCCCACTTGGCAGTACATCAAGTGTATCATATGCCAAGTACGCCCCCTATTGACGT
CAATGACGGTAAATGGCCCGCCTGGCATTATGCCCAGTACATGACCTTATGGGACTTTCCTACTTGGCAG
TACATCTACGTATTAGTCATCGCTATTACCATGGGTCGAGGTGAGCCCCACGTTCTGCTTCACTCTCCCC
ATCTCCCCCCCCTCCCCACCCCCAATTTTGTATTTATTTATTTTTTAATTATTTTGTGCAGCGATGGGGG
CGGGGGGGGGGGGGGCGCGCGCCAGGCGGGGCGGGGCGGGGCGAGGGGCGGGGCGGGGCGAGGCGGAGAG
GTGCGGCGGCAGCCAATCAGAGCGGCGCGCTCCGAAAGTTTCCTTTTATGGCGAGGCGGCGGCGGCGGCG
GCCCTATAAAAAGCGAAGCGCGCGGCGGGCGGGAGTCGCTGCGTTGCCTTCGCCCCGTGCCCCGCTCCGC
GCCGCCTCGCGCCGCCCGCCCCGGCTCTGACTGACCGCGTTACTCCCACAGGTGAGCGGGCGGGACGGCC
CTTCTCCTCCGGGCTGTAATTAGCGCTTGGTTTAATGACGGCTCGTTTCTTTTCTGTGGCTGCGTGAAAG
CCTTAAAGGGCTCCGGGAGGGCCCTTTGTGCGGGGGGGAGCGGCTCGGGGGGTGCGTGCGTGTGTGTGTG
CGTGGGGAGCGCCGCGTGCGGCCCGCGCTGCCCGGCGGCTGTGAGCGCTGCGGGCGCGGCGCGGGGCTTT
GTGCGCTCCGCGTGTGCGCGAGGGGAGCGCGGCCGGGGGCGGTGCCCCGCGGTGCGGGGGGGCTGCGAGG
GGAACAAAGGCTGCGTGCGGGGTGTGTGCGTGGGGGGGTGAGCAGGGGGTGTGGGCGCGGCGGTCGGGCT
GTAACCCCCCCCTGCACCCCCCTCCCCGAGTTGCTGAGCACGGCCCGGCTTCGGGTGCGGGGCTCCGTGC
GGGGCGTGGCGCGGGGCTCGCCGTGCCGGGCGGGGGGTGGCGGCAGGTGGGGGTGCCGGGCGGGGCGGGG
CCGCCTCGGGCCGGGGAGGGCTCGGGGGAGGGGCGCGGCGGCCCCGGAGCGCCGGCGGCTGTCGAGGCGC
GGCGAGCCGCAGCCATTGCCTTTTATGGTAATCGTGCGAGAGGGCGCAGGGACTTCCTTTGTCCCAAATC
TGGCGGAGCCGAAATCTGGGAGGCGCCGCCGCACCCCCTCTAGCGGGCGCGGGCGAAGCGGTGCGGCGCC
GGCAGGAAGGAAATGGGCGGGGAGGGCCTTCGTGCGTCGCCGCGCCGCCGTCCCCTTCTCCATCTCCAGC
CTCGGGGCTGCCGCAGGGGGACGGCTGCCTTCGGGGGGGACGGGGCAGGGCGGGGTTCGGCTTCTGGCGT
GTGACCGGCGGCTCTAGAGCCTCTGCTAACCATGTTCATGCCTTCTTCTTTTTCCTACAGCTCCTGGGCA
ACGTGCTGGTTATTGTGCTGTCTCATCATTTTGGCAAAGAATTGATTAATTCGAGCGAACGCGTGAAGTT
CCTATTCTCTAGAAAGTATAGGAACTTCCGGATTTGATCTGATCAAGAGACAGGATGAGGATCGTTTCGC
ATGATTGAACAAGATGGATTGCACGCAGGTTCTCCGGCCGCTTGGGTGGAGAGGCTATTCGGCTATGACT
GGGCACAACAGACAATCGGCTGCTCTGATGCCGCCGTGTTCCGGCTGTCAGCGCAGGGGCGCCCGGTTCT
TTTTGTCAAGACCGACCTGTCCGGTGCCCTGAATGAACTGCAGGACGAGGCAGCGCGGCTATCGTGGCTG
GCCACGACGGGCGTTCCTTGCGCAGCTGTGCTCGACGTTGTCACTGAAGCGGGAAGGGACTGGCTGCTAT
TGGGCGAAGTGCCGGGGCAGGATCTCCTGTCATCTCACCTTGCTCCTGCCGAGAAAGTATCCATCATGGC
TGATGCAATGCGGCGGCTGCATACGCTTGATCCGGCTACCTGCCCATTCGACCACCAAGCGAAACATCGC
ATCGAGCGAGCACGTACTCGGATGGAAGCCGGTCTTGTCGATCAGGATGATCTGGACGAAGAGCATCAGG
GGCTCGCGCCAGCCGAACTGTTCGCCAGGCTCAAGGCGCGCATGCCCGACGGCGAGGATCTCGTCGTGAC
CCATGGCGATGCCTGCTTGCCGAATATCATGGTGGAAAATGGCCGCTTTTCTGGATTCATCGACTGTGGC
CGGCTGGGTGTGGCGGACCGCTATCAGGACATAGCGTTGGCTACCCGTGATATTGCTGAAGAGCTTGGCG
GCGAATGGGCTGACCGCTTCCTCGTGCTTTACGGTATCGCCGCTCCCGATTCGCAGCGCATCGCCTTCTA
TCGCCTTCTTGACGAGTTCTTCTGAGCGGGACTCTGGGGTTCGAAATGACCGACCAAGCGACGCCCAACC
TGCCATCACGAGATTTCGATTCCACCGCCGCCTTCTATGAAAGGTTGGGCTTCGGAATCGTTTTCCGGGA
CGCCGGCTGGATGATCCTCCAGCGCGGGGATCTCATGCTGGAGTTCTTCGCCCACCCCATCGATAACTTG
TTTATTGCAGCTTATAATGGTTACAAATAAAGCAATAGCATCACAAATTTCACAAATAAAGCATTTTTTT
CACTGCATTCTAGTTGTGGTTTGTCCAAACTCATCAATGTATCTTATCATGTCTGGATCAAATCCGAGAA
GTTCCTATTCTCTAGAAAGTATAGGAACTTCATCTCGAGTCGCTCGGTACGATTTAAATTGAATTCGCCA
CCATGGTGAGCAAGGGCGAGGAGCTGTTCACCGGGGTGGTGCCCATCCTGGTCGAGCTGGACGGCGACGT
AAACGGCCACAAGTTCAGCGTGTCCGGCGAGGGCGAGGGCGATGCCACCTACGGCAAGCTGACCCTGAAG
CTGATCTGCACCACCGGCAAGCTGCCCGTGCCCTGGCCCACCCTCGTGACCACCCTGGGCTACGGCCTGC
AGTGCTTCGCCCGCTACCCCGACCACATGAAGCAGCACGACTTCTTCAAGTCCGCCATGCCCGAAGGCTA
CGTCCAGGAGCGCACCATCTTCTTCAAGGACGACGGCAACTACAAGACCCGCGCCGAGGTGAAGTTCGAG
GGCGACACCCTGGTGAACCGCATCGAGCTGAAGGGCATCGACTTCAAGGAGGACGGCAACATCCTGGGGC
ACAAGCTGGAGTACAACTACAACAGCCACAACGTCTATATCACCGCCGACAAGCAGAAGAACGGCATCAA
GGCCAACTTCAAGATCCGCCACAACATCGAGGACGGCGGCGTGCAGCTCGCCGACCACTACCAGCAGAAC
ACCCCCATCGGCGACGGCCCCGTGCTGCTGCCCGACAACCACTACCTGAGCTACCAGTCCAAGCTGAGCA
AAGACCCCAACGAGAAGCGCGATCACATGGTCCTGCTGGAGTTCGTGACCGCCGCCGGGATCACTCTCGG
CATGGACGAGCTGTACAAGTCCGGACTCAGATCTCGAGCTATGGATGACGATATCGCTGCGCTGGTCGTC
GACAACGGCTCCGGCATGTGCAAAGCCGGCTTCGCGGGCGACGATGCTCCCCGGGCTGTATTCCCCTCCA
TCGTGGGCCGCCCTAGGCACCAGGGTGTGATGGTGGGAATGGGTCAGAAGGACTCCTATGTGGGTGACGA
GGCCCAGAGCAAGAGAGGTATCCTGACCCTGAAGTACCCCATTGAACATGGCATTGTTACCAACTGGGAC
GACATGGAGAAGATCTGGCACCACACCTTCTACAATGAGCTGCGTGTGGCCCCTGAGGAGCACCCTGTGC
TGCTCACCGAGGCCCCCCTGAACCCTAAGGCCAACCGTGAAAAGATGACCCAGATCATGTTTGAGACCTT
CAACACCCCAGCCATGTACGTAGCCATCCAGGCTGTGCTGTCCCTGTATGCCTCTGGTCGTACCACAGGC
ATTGTGATGGACTCCGGAGACGGGGTCACCCACACTGTGCCCATCTACGAGGGCTATGCTCTCCCTCACG
CCATCCTGCGTCTGGACCTGGCTGGCCGGGACCTGACAGACTACCTCATGAAGATCCTGACCGAGCGTGG
CTACAGCTTCACCACCACAGCTGAGAGGGAAATCGTGCGTGACATCAAAGAGAAGCTGTGCTATGTTGCT
CTAGACTTCGAGCAGGAGATGGCCACTGCCGCATCCTCTTCCTCCCTGGAGAAGAGCTATGAGCTGCCTG
ACGGCCAGGTCATCACTATTGGCAACGAGCGGTTCCGATGCCCTGAGGCTCTTTTCCAGCCTTCCTTCTT
GGGTATGGAATCCTGTGGCATCCATGAAACTACATTCAATTCCATCATGAAGTGTGACGTTGACATCCGT
AAAGACCTCTATGCCAACACAGTGCTGTCTGGTGGTACCACCATGTACCCAGGCATTGCTGACAGGATGC
AGAAGGAGATTACTGCTCTGGCTCCTAGCACCATGAAGATCAAGATCATTGCTCCTCCTGAGCGCAAGTA
CTCTGTGTGGATCGGTGGCTCCATCCTGGCCTCACTGTCCACCTTCCAGCAGATGTGGATCAGCAAGCAG
GAGTACGATGAGTCCGGCCCCTCCATCGTGCACCGCAAGTGCTTCTAGGCGGCCGCACTCCTCAGGTGCA
GGCTGCCTATCAGAAGGTGGTGGCTGGTGTGGCCAATGCCCTGGCTCACAAATACCACTGAGATCTTTTT
CCCTCTGCCAAAAATTATGGGGACATCATGAAGCCCCTTGAGCATCTGACTTCTGGCTAATAAAGGAAAT
TTATTTTCATTGCAATAGTGTGTTGGAATTTTTTGTGTCTCTCACTCGGAAGGACATATGGGAGGGCAAA
TCATTTAAAACATCAGAATGAGTATTTGGTTTAGAGTTTGGCAACATATGCCATATGCTGGCTGCCATGA
ACAAAGGTGGCTATAAAGAGGTCATCAGTATATGAAACAGCCCCCTGCTGTCCATTCCTTATTCCATAGA
AAAGCCTTGACTTGAGGTTAGATTTTTTTTATATTTTGTTTTGTGTTATTTTTTTCTTTAACATCCCTAA
AATTTTCCTTACATGTTTTACTAGCCAGATTTTTCCTCCTCTCCTGACTACTCCCAGTCATAGCTGTCCC
TCTTCTCTTATGAAGATCCCTCGACCTGCAGCCCAAGCTTGGCGTAATCATGGTCATAGCTGTTTCCTGT
GTGAAATTGTTATCCGCTCACAATTCCACACAACATACGAGCCGGAAGCATAAAGTGTAAAGCCTGGGGT
GCCTAATGAGTGAGCTAACTCACATTAATTGCGTTGCGCTCACTGCCCGCTTTCCAGTCGGGAAACCTGT
CGTGCCAGCGGATCCGCATCTCAATTAGTCAGCAACCATAGTCCCGCCCCTAACTCCGCCCATCCCGCCC
CTAACTCCGCCCAGTTCCGCCCATTCTCCGCCCCATGGCTGACTAATTTTTTTTATTTATGCAGAGGCCG
AGGCCGCCTCGGCCTCTGAGCTATTCCAGAAGTAGTGAGGAGGCTTTTTTGGAGGCCTAGGCTTTTGCAA
AAAGCTAACTTGTTTATTGCAGCTTATAATGGTTACAAATAAAGCAATAGCATCACAAATTTCACAAATA
AAGCATTTTTTTCACTGCATTCTAGTTGTGGTTTGTCCAAACTCATCAATGTATCTTATCATGTCTGGAT
CCGCTGCATTAATGAATCGGCCAACGCGCGGGGAGAGGCGGTTTGCGTATTGGGCGCTCTTCCGCTTCCT
CGCTCACTGACTCGCTGCGCTCGGTCGTTCGGCTGCGGCGAGCGGTATCAGCTCACTCAAAGGCGGTAAT
ACGGTTATCCACAGAATCAGGGGATAACGCAGGAAAGAACATGTGAGCAAAAGGCCAGCAAAAGGCCAGG
AACCGTAAAAAGGCCGCGTTGCTGGCGTTTTTCCATAGGCTCCGCCCCCCTGACGAGCATCACAAAAATC
GACGCTCAAGTCAGAGGTGGCGAAACCCGACAGGACTATAAAGATACCAGGCGTTTCCCCCTGGAAGCTC
CCTCGTGCGCTCTCCTGTTCCGACCCTGCCGCTTACCGGATACCTGTCCGCCTTTCTCCCTTCGGGAAGC
GTGGCGCTTTCTCAATGCTCACGCTGTAGGTATCTCAGTTCGGTGTAGGTCGTTCGCTCCAAGCTGGGCT
GTGTGCACGAACCCCCCGTTCAGCCCGACCGCTGCGCCTTATCCGGTAACTATCGTCTTGAGTCCAACCC
GGTAAGACACGACTTATCGCCACTGGCAGCAGCCACTGGTAACAGGATTAGCAGAGCGAGGTATGTAGGC
GGTGCTACAGAGTTCTTGAAGTGGTGGCCTAACTACGGCTACACTAGAAGGACAGTATTTGGTATCTGCG
CTCTGCTGAAGCCAGTTACCTTCGGAAAAAGAGTTGGTAGCTCTTGATCCGGCAAACAAACCACCGCTGG
TAGCGGTGGTTTTTTTGTTTGCAAGCAGCAGATTACGCGCAGAAAAAAAGGATCTCAAGAAGATCCTTTG
ATCTTTTCTACGGGGTCTGACGCTCAGTGGAACGAAAACTCACGTTAAGGGATTTTGGTCATGAGATTAT
CAAAAAGGATCTTCACCTAGATCCTTTTAAATTAAAAATGAAGTTTTAAATCAATCTAAAGTATATATGA
GTAAACTTGGTCTGACAGTTACCAATGCTTAATCAGTGAGGCACCTATCTCAGCGATCTGTCTATTTCGT
TCATCCATAGTTGCCTGACTCCCCGTCGTGTAGATAACTACGATACGGGAGGGCTTACCATCTGGCCCCA
GTGCTGCAATGATACCGCGAGACCCACGCTCACCGGCTCCAGATTTATCAGCAATAAACCAGCCAGCCGG
AAGGGCCGAGCGCAGAAGTGGTCCTGCAACTTTATCCGCCTCCATCCAGTCTATTAATTGTTGCCGGGAA
GCTAGAGTAAGTAGTTCGCCAGTTAATAGTTTGCGCAACGTTGTTGCCATTGCTACAGGCATCGTGGTGT
CACGCTCGTCGTTTGGTATGGCTTCATTCAGCTCCGGTTCCCAACGATCAAGGCGAGTTACATGATCCCC
CATGTTGTGCAAAAAAGCGGTTAGCTCCTTCGGTCCTCCGATCGTTGTCAGAAGTAAGTTGGCCGCAGTG
TTATCACTCATGGTTATGGCAGCACTGCATAATTCTCTTACTGTCATGCCATCCGTAAGATGCTTTTCTG
TGACTGGTGAGTACTCAACCAAGTCATTCTGAGAATAGTGTATGCGGCGACCGAGTTGCTCTTGCCCGGC
GTCAATACGGGATAATACCGCGCCACATAGCAGAACTTTAAAAGTGCTCATCATTGGAAAACGTTCTTCG
GGGCGAAAACTCTCAAGGATCTTACCGCTGTTGAGATCCAGTTCGATGTAACCCACTCGTGCACCCAACT
GATCTTCAGCATCTTTTACTTTCACCAGCGTTTCTGGGTGAGCAAAAACAGGAAGGCAAAATGCCGCAAA
AAAGGGAATAAGGGCGACACGGAAATGTTGAATACTCATACTCTTCCTTTTTCAATATTATTGAAGCATT
TATCAGGGTTATTGTCTCATGAGCGGATACATATTTGAATGTATTTAGAAAAATAAACAAATAGGGGTTC
CGCGCACATTTCCCCGAAAAGTGCCACCTG
Features (pLannotate 1.2.2; 24 found; start..end, strand, type, name):
      4..383     +  enhancer       CMV enhancer: human cytomegalovirus immediate early enhancer
    386..661     +  promoter       chicken β-actin promoter: No description available
    662..1670    +  intron         chimeric intron: chimera between introns from chicken β-actin and rabbit β-globin
   1745..1778    +  protein_bind   FRT (minimal): supports FLP-mediated excision but not integration (Turan and Bode, 2011) FLP recombinase from the Saccharomyces cerevisiae 2μ plasmid
   1821..2612    +  CDS            neo: KKA2_KLEPN - Also known as kan, nptII. Experimental evidence at protein level: Swiss-Prot protein existence level 1. Resistance to kanamycin, neomycin, paromomycin, ribostamycin, butirosin and gentamicin B. From Klebsiella pneumoniae.
   2636..2788    +  CDS            ble (fragment): BLE_KLEPN - Experimental evidence at protein level: Swiss-Prot protein existence level 1. Binding protein with a strong affinity to the bleomycin family of antibiotics. Binds to CL990; an antimitotic-antibiotic compound. From Klebsiella pneumoniae.
   2795..2929    +  polyA_signal   SV40 poly(A) signal: SV40 polyadenylation signal
   2938..2971    +  protein_bind   FRT (minimal): supports FLP-mediated excision but not integration (Turan and Bode, 2011) FLP recombinase from the Saccharomyces cerevisiae 2μ plasmid
   3013..3729    +  CDS            mVenus: mVenus is a basic (constitutively fluorescent) yellow fluorescent protein published in 2006, derived from Aequorea victoria. It is reported to be a rapidly-maturing monomer with moderate acid sensitivity.
   3730..3750    +  misc_feature   MCS (fragment): multiple cloning site
   3751..4875    +  CDS            ACTB: ACTB_BOVIN - Experimental evidence at protein level: Swiss-Prot protein existence level 1. Actin is a highly conserved protein that polymerizes to produce filaments that form cross-linked networks in the cytoplasm of cells. Actin exists in both monomeric (G-actin) and polymeric (F-actin) forms, both forms playing key functions, such as cell motility and contraction. In addition to their role in the cytoplasmic cytoskeleton, G- and F-actin also localize in the nucleus, and regulate gene transcription and motility and repair of damaged DNA. From Bos taurus (Bovine).
   4887..4958    +  CDS            HBB (fragment): HBB_PONPY - Experimental evidence at transcript level: Swiss-Prot protein existence level 2. Involved in oxygen transport from the lung to the various peripheral tissues. From Pongo pygmaeus (Bornean orangutan).
   5029..5084    +  polyA_signal   β-globin poly(A) signal: rabbit β-globin polyadenylation signal (Gil and Proudfoot, 1987)
   5467..5483    -  protein_bind   lac operator: The lac repressor binds to the lac operator to inhibit transcription in E. coli. This inhibition can be relieved by adding lactose or isopropyl-β-D-thiogalactopyranoside (IPTG). lac repressor encoded by lacI
   5491..5521    -  promoter       lac promoter: promoter for the E. coli lac operon
   5536..5557    -  protein_bind   CAP binding site: CAP binding activates transcription in the presence of cAMP. E. coli catabolite activator protein
   5570..5609    -  CDS            lacI (fragment): lac repressor; lacI; The lac repressor binds to the lac operator to inhibit transcription in E. coli. This inhibition can be relieved by adding lactose or isopropyl-β-D-thiogalactopyranoside (IPTG).
   5616..5638    +  promoter       SV40 promoter (fragment): SV40 enhancer and early promoter
   5662..5797    +  rep_origin     SV40 ori: SV40 origin of replication
   5817..5951    +  polyA_signal   SV40 poly(A) signal: SV40 polyadenylation signal
   5953..6007    -  CDS            lacI (fragment): lac repressor; lacI; The lac repressor binds to the lac operator to inhibit transcription in E. coli. This inhibition can be relieved by adding lactose or isopropyl-β-D-thiogalactopyranoside (IPTG).
   6190..6778    -  rep_origin     ori: high-copy-number ColE1/pMB1/pBR322/pUC origin of replication
   6949..7809    -  CDS            AmpR: β-lactamase; bla; confers resistance to ampicillin, carbenicillin, and related antibiotics
   7810..7914    -  promoter       AmpR promoter: bla
