>Addgene plasmid #169788 | pCAFNF-Venus-Actb | addgene full sequence | sequence record 340568 | Addgene Partial NGS Result
GGTCGACATTGATTATTGACTAGTTATTAATAGTAATCAATTACGGGGTCATTAGTTCATAGCCCATATA
TGGAGTTCCGCGTTACATAACTTACGGTAAATGGCCCGCCTGGCTGACCGCCCAACGACCCCCGCCCATT
GACGTCAATAATGACGTATGTTCCCATAGTAACGCCAATAGGGACTTTCCATTGACGTCAATGGGTGGAG
TATTTACGGTAAACTGCCCACTTGGCAGTACATCAAGTGTATCATATGCCAAGTACGCCCCCTATTGACG
TCAATGACGGTAAATGGCCCGCCTGGCATTATGCCCAGTACATGACCTTATGGGACTTTCCTACTTGGCA
GTACATCTACGTATTAGTCATCGCTATTACCATGGTCGAGGTGAGCCCCACGTTCTGCTTCACTCTCCCC
ATCTCCCCCCCCTCCCCACCCCCAATTTTGTATTTATTTATTTTTTAATTATTTTGTGCAGCGATGGGGG
CGGGGGGGGGGGGGGNSGCGCGCCRGGSGGGGSGGGGSGGGGSGRGGGGSGGGGSGGGGCGAGGCGGAGA
GGKGCGGCGGCAGCCAATCAGAGCGGCGCGCTCCGAAAGTTTCCTTTTATGGCGAGGCGGCGGCGGCGGC
GGCCCTATAAAAAGCGAAGCGCGCGGCGGGCGGGAGTCGCTGCGCGCTGCCTTCGCCCCGTGCCCCGCTC
CGCCGCCGCCTCGCGCCGCCCGCCCCGGCTCTGACTGACCGCGTTACTCCCACAGGTGAGCGGGCGGGAC
GGCCCTTCTCCTCCGGGCTGTAATTAGCGCTTGGTTTAATGACGGCTTGTTTCTTTTCTGTGGCTGCGTG
AAAGCCTTGAGGGGCTCCGGGAGGGCCCTTTGTGCGGGGGGAGCGGCTCGGGGGGTGCGTGCGTGTGTGT
GTGCGTGGGGAGCGCCGCGTGCGGCTCCGCGCTGCCCGGCGGCTGTGAGCGCTGCGGGCGCGGCGCGGGG
CTTTGTGCGCTCCGCAGTGTGCGCGAGGGGAGCGCGGCCGGGGGCGGTGCCCCGCGGTGCGGGGGGGGCT
GCGAGGGGAACAAAGGCTGCGTGCGGGGTGTGTGCGTGGGGGGGTGAGCAGGGGGTGTGGGCGCGTCGGT
CGGGCTGCAACCCCCCCTGCACCCCCCTCCCCGAGTTGCTGAGCACGGCCCGGCTTCGGGTGCGGGGCTC
CGTACGGGGCGTGGCGCGGGGCTCGCCGTGCCGGGCGGGGGGTGGCGGCAGGTGGGGGTGCCGGGCGGGG
CGGGGCCGCCTCGGGCCGGGGAGGGCTCGGGGGAGGGGCGCGGCGGCCCCCGGAGCGCCGGCGGCTGTCG
AGGCGCGGCGAGCCGCAGCCATTGCCTTTTATGGTAATCGTGCGAGAGGGCGCAGGGACTTCCTTTGTCC
CAAATCTGTGCGGAGCCGAAATCTGGGAGGCGCCGCCGCACCCCCTCTAGCGGGCGCGGGGCGAAGCGGT
GCGGCGCCGGCAGGAAGGAAATGGGCGGGGAGGGCCTTCGTGCGTCGCCGCGCCGCCGTCCCCTTCTCCC
TCTCCAGCCTCGGGGCTGTCCGCGGGGGGACGGCTGCCTTCGGGGGGGACGGGGCAGGGCGGGGTTCGGC
TTCTGGCGTGTGACCGGCGGCTCTAGAGCCTCTGCTAACCATGTTCATGCCTTCTTCTTTTTCCTACAGC
TCCTGGGCAACGTGCTGGTTATTGTGCTGTCTCATCATTTTGGCAAAGAATTGATTAATTCGAGCGAACG
CGTGAAGTTCCTATTCTCTAGAAAGTATAGGAACTTCCGGATTTGATCTGATCAAGAGACAGGATGAGGA
TCGTTTCGCATGATTGAACAAGATGGATTGCACGCAGGTTCTCCGGCCGCTTGGGTGGAGAGGCTATTCG
GCTATGACTGGGCACAACAGACAATCGGCTGCTCTGATGCCGCCGTGTTCCGGCTGTCAGCGCAGGGGCG
CCCGGTTCTTTTTGTCAAGACCGACCTGTCCGGTGCCCTGAATGAACTGCAGGACGAGGCAGCGCGGCTA
TCGTGGCTGGCCACGACGGGCGTTCCTTGCGCAGCTGTGCTCGACGTTGTCACTGAAGCGGGAAGGGACT
GGCTGCTATTGGGCGAAGTGCCGGGGCAGGATCTCCTGTCATCTCACCTTGCTCCTGCCGAGAAAGTATC
CATCATGGCTGATGCAATGCGGCGGCTGCATACGCTTGATCCGGCTACCTGCCCATTCGACCACCAAGCG
AAACATCGCATCGAGCGAGCACGTACTCGGATGGAAGCCGGTCTTGTCGATCAGGATGATCTGGACGAAG
AGCATCAGGGGCTCGCGCCAGCCGAACTGTTCGCCAGGCTCAAGGCGCGCATGCCCGACGGCGAGGATCT
CGTCGTGACCCATGGCGATGCCTGCTTGCCGAATATCATGGTGGAAAATGGCCGCTTTTCTGGATTCATC
GACTGTGGCCGGCTGGGTGTGGCGGACCGCTATCAGGACATAGCGTTGGCTACCCGTGATATTGCTGAAG
AGCTTGGCGGCGAATGGGCTGACCGCTTCCTCGTGCTTTACGGTATCGCCGCTCCCGATTCGCAGCGCAT
CGCCTTCTATCGCCTTCTTGACGAGTTCTTCTGAGCGGGACTCTGGGGTTCGAAATGACCGACCAAGCGA
CGCCCAACCTGCCATCACGAGATTTCGATTCCACCGCCGCCTTCTATGAAAGGTTGGGCTTCGGAATCGT
TTTCCGGGACGCCGGCTGGATGATCCTCCAGCGCGGGGATCTCATGCTGGAGTTCTTCGCCCACCCCATC
GATAACTTGTTTATTGCAGCTTATAATGGTTACAAATAAAGCAATAGCATCACAAATTTCACAAATAAAG
CATTTTTTTCACTGCATTCTAGTTGTGGTTTGTCCAAACTCATCAATGTATCTTATCATGTCTGGATCAA
ATCCGAGAAGTTCCTATTCTCTAGAAAGTATAGGAACTTCATCTCGAGTCGCTCGGTACGATTTAAATTG
AATTCGCCACCATGGTGAGCAAGGGCGAGGAGCTGTTCACCGGGGTGGTGCCCATCCTGGTCGAGCTGGA
CGGCGACGTAAACGGCCACAAGTTCAGCGTGTCCGGCGAGGGCGAGGGCGATGCCACCTACGGCAAGCTG
ACCCTGAAGCTGATCTGCACCACCGGCAAGCTGCCCGTGCCCTGGCCCACCCTCGTGACCACCCTGGGCT
ACGGCCTGCAGTGCTTCGCCCGCTACCCCGACCACATGAAGCAGCACGACTTCTTCAAGTCCGCCATGCC
CGAAGGCTACGTCCAGGAGCGCACCATCTTCTTCAAGGACGACGGCAACTACAAGACCCGCGCCGAGGTG
AAGTTCGAGGGCGACACCCTGGTGAACCGCATCGAGCTGAAGGGCATCGACTTCAAGGAGGACGGCAACA
TCCTGGGGCACAAGCTGGAGTACAACTACAACAGCCACAACGTCTATATCACCGCCGACAAGCAGAAGAA
CGGCATCAAGGCCAACTTCAAGATCCGCCACAACATCGAGGACGGCGGCGTGCAGCTCGCCGACCACTAC
CAGCAGAACACCCCCATCGGCGACGGCCCCGTGCTGCTGCCCGACAACCACTACCTGAGCTACCAGTCCA
AGCTGAGCAAAGACCCCAACGAGAAGCGCGATCACATGGTCCTGCTGGAGTTCGTGACCGCCGCCGGGAT
CACTCTCGGCATGGACGAGCTGTACAAGTCCGGACTCAGATCTCGAGCTATGGATGACGATATCGCTGCG
CTGGTCGTCGACAACGGCTCCGGCATGTGCAAAGCCGGCTTCGCGGGCGACGATGCTCCCCGGGCTGTAT
TCCCCTCCATCGTGGGCCGCCCTAGGCACCAGGGTGTGATGGTGGGAATGGGTCAGAAGGACTCCTATGT
GGGTGACGAGGCCCAGAGCAAGAGAGGTATCCTGACCCTGAAGTACCCCATTGAACATGGCATTGTTACC
AACTGGGACGACATGGAGAAGATCTGGCACCACACCTTCTACAATGAGCTGCGTGTGGCCCCTGAGGAGC
ACCCTGTGCTGCTCACCGAGGCCCCCCTGAACCCTAAGGCCAACCGTGAAAAGATGACCCAGATCATGTT
TGAGACCTTCAACACCCCAGCCATGTACGTAGCCATCCAGGCTGTGCTGTCCCTGTATGCCTCTGGTCGT
ACCACAGGCATTGTGATGGACTCCGGAGACGGGGTCACCCACACTGTGCCCATCTACGAGGGCTATGCTC
TCCCTCACGCCATCCTGCGTCTGGACCTGGCTGGCCGGGACCTGACAGACTACCTCATGAAGATCCTGAC
CGAGCGTGGCTACAGCTTCACCACCACAGCTGAGAGGGAAATCGTGCGTGACATCAAAGAGAAGCTGTGC
TATGTTGCTCTAGACTTCGAGCAGGAGATGGCCACTGCCGCATCCTCTTCCTCCCTGGAGAAGAGCTATG
AGCTGCCTGACGGCCAGGTCATCACTATTGGCAACGAGCGGTTCCGATGCCCTGAGGCTCTTTTCCAGCC
TTCCTTCTTGGGTATGGAATCCTGTGGCATCCATGAAACTACATTCAATTCCATCATGAAGTGTGACGTT
GACATCCGTAAAGACCTCTATGCCAACACAGTGCTGTCTGGTGGTACCACCATGTACCCAGGCATTGCTG
ACAGGATGCAGAAGGAGATTACTGCTCTGGCTCCTAGCACCATGAAGATCAAGATCATTGCTCCTCCTGA
GCGCAAGTACTCTGTGTGGATCGGTGGCTCCATCCTGGCCTCACTGTCCACCTTCCAGCAGATGTGGATC
AGCAAGCAGGAGTACGATGAGTCCGGCCCCTCCATCGTGCACCGCAAGTGCTTCTAGGCGGCCGCACTCC
TCAGGTGCAGGCTGCCTATCAGAAGGTGGTGGCTGGTGTGGCCAATGCCCTGGCTCACAAATACCACTGA
GATCTTTTTCCCTCTGCCAAAAATTATGGGGACATCATGAAGCCCCTTGAGCATCTGACTTCTGGCTAAT
AAAGGAAATTTATTTTCATTGCAATAGTGTGTTGGAATTTTTTGTGTCTCTCACTCGGAAGGACATATGG
GAGGGCAAATCATTTAAAACATCAGAATGAGTATTTGGTTTAGAGTTTGGCAACATATGCCCATATGCTG
GCTGCCATGAACAAAGGTTGGCTATAAAGAGGTCATCAGTATATGAAACAGCCCCCTGCTGTCCATTCCT
TATTCCATAGAAAAGCCTTGACTTGAGGTTAGATTTTTTTTATATTTTGTTTTGTGTTATTTTTTTCTTT
AACATCCCTAAAATTTTCCTTACATGTTTTACTAGCCAGATTTTTCCTCCTCTCCTGACTACTCCCAGTC
ATAGCTGTCCCTCTTCTCTTATGGAGATCCCTCGACCTGCAGCCCAAGCTTGGCGTAATCATGGTCATAG
CTGTTTCCTGTGTGAAATTGTTATCCGCTCACAATTCCACACAACATACGAGCCGGAAGCATAAAGTGTA
AAGCCTGGGGTGCCTAATGAGTGAGCTAACTCACATTAATTGCGTTGCGCTCACTGCCCGCTTTCCAGTC
GGGAAACCTGTCGTGCCAGCGGATCCGCATCTCAATTAGTCAGCAACCATAGTCCCGCCCCTAACTCCGC
CCAGTTCCGCCCATTCTCCGCCCCATGGCTGACTAATTTTTTTTATTTATGCAGAGGCCGAGGCCGCCTC
GGCCTCTGAGCTATTCCAGAAGTAGTGAGGAGGCTTTTTTGGAGGCCTAGGCTTTTGCAAAAAGCTAACT
TGTTTATTGCAGCTTATAATGGTTACAAATAAAGCAATAGCATCACAAATTTCACAAATAAAGCATTTTT
TTCACTGCATTCTAGTTGTGGTTTGTCCAAACTCATCAATGTATCTTATCATGTCTGGATCCGCTGCATT
AATGAATCGGCCAACGCGCGGGGAGAGGCGGTTTGCGTATTGGGCGCTCTTCCGCTTCCTCGCTCACTGA
CTCGCTGCGCTCGGTCGTTCGGCTGCGGCGAGCGGTATCAGCTCACTCAAAGGCGGTAATACGGTTATCC
ACAGAATCAGGGGATAACGCAGGAAAGAACATGTGAGCAAAAGGCCAGCAAAAGGCCAGGAACCGTAAAA
AGGCCGCGTTGCTGGCGTTTTTCCATAGGCTCCGCCCCCCTGACGAGCATCACAAAAATCGACGCTCAAG
TCAGAGGTGGCGAAACCCGACAGGACTATAAAGATACCAGGCGTTTCCCCCTGGAAGCTCCCTCGTGCGC
TCTCCTGTTCCGACCCTGCCGCTTACCGGATACCTGTCCGCCTTTCTCCCTTCGGGAAGCGTGGCGCTTT
CTCATAGCTCACGCTGTAGGTATCTCAGTTCGGTGTAGGTCGTTCGCTCCAAGCTGGGCTGTGTGCACGA
ACCCCCCGTTCAGCCCGACCGCTGCGCCTTATCCGGTAACTATCGTCTTGAGTCCAACCCGGTAAGACAC
GACTTATCGCCACTGGCAGCAGCCACTGGTAACAGGATTAGCAGAGCGAGGTATGTAGGCGGTGCTACAG
AGTTCTTGAAGTGGTGGCCTAACTACGGCTACACTAGAAGAACAGTATTTGGTATCTGCGCTCTGCTGAA
GCCAGTTACCTTCGGAAAAAGAGTTGGTAGCTCTTGATCCGGCAAACAAACCACCGCTGGTAGCGGTGGT
TTTTTTGTTTGCAAGCAGCAGATTACGCGCAGAAAAAAAGGATCTCAAGAAGATCCTTTGATCTTTTCTA
CGGGGTCTGACGCTCAGTGGAACGAAAACTCACGTTAAGGGATTTTGGTCATGAGATTATCAAAAAGGAT
CTTCACCTAGATCCTTTTAAATTAAAAATGAAGTTTTAAATCAATCTAAAGTATATATGAGTAAACTTGG
TCTGACAGTTACCAATGCTTAATCAGTGAGGCACCTATCTCAGCGATCTGTCTATTTCGTTCATCCATAG
TTGCCTGACTCCCCGTCGTGTAGATAACTACGATACGGGAGGGCTTACCATCTGGCCCCAGTGCTGCAAT
GATACCGCGAGACCCACGCTCACCGGCTCCAGATTTATCAGCAATAAACCAGCCAGCCGGAAGGGCCGAG
CGCAGAAGTGGTCCTGCAACTTTATCCGCCTCCATCCAGTCTATTAATTGTTGCCGGGAAGCTAGAGTAA
GTAGTTCGCCAGTTAATAGTTTGCGCAACGTTGTTGCCATTGCTACAGGCATCGTGGTGTCACGCTCGTC
GTTTGGTATGGCTTCATTCAGCTCCGGTTCCCAACGATCAAGGCGAGTTACATGATCCCCCATGTTGTGC
AAAAAAGCGGTTAGCTCCTTCGGTCCTCCGATCGTTGTCAGAAGTAAGTTGGCCGCAGTGTTATCACTCA
TGGTTATGGCAGCACTGCATAATTCTCTTACTGTCATGCCATCCGTAAGATGCTTTTCTGTGACTGGTGA
GTACTCAACCAAGTCATTCTGAGAATAGTGTATGCGGCGACCGAGTTGCTCTTGCCCGGCGTCAATACGG
GATAATACCGCGCCACATAGCAGAACTTTAAAAGTGCTCATCATTGGAAAACGTTCTTCGGGGCGAAAAC
TCTCAAGGATCTTACCGCTGTTGAGATCCAGTTCGATGTAACCCACTCGTGCACCCAACTGATCTTCAGC
ATCTTTTACTTTCACCAGCGTTTCTGGGTGAGCAAAAACAGGAAGGCAAAATGCCGCAAAAAAGGGAATA
AGGGCGACACGGAAATGTTGAATACTCATACTCTTCCTTTTTCAATATTATTGAAGCATTTATCAGGGTT
ATTGTCTCATGAGCGGATACATATTTGAATGTATTTAGAAAAATAAACAAATAGGGGTTCCGCGCACATT
TCCCCGAAAAGTGCCACCTG
Features (pLannotate 1.2.2; 24 found; start..end, strand, type, name):
      5..384     +  enhancer       CMV enhancer: human cytomegalovirus immediate early enhancer
    386..662     +  promoter       chicken β-actin promoter: No description available
    663..1679    +  intron         chimeric intron: chimera between introns from chicken β-actin and rabbit β-globin
   1754..1787    +  protein_bind   FRT (minimal): supports FLP-mediated excision but not integration (Turan and Bode, 2011) FLP recombinase from the Saccharomyces cerevisiae 2μ plasmid
   1830..2621    +  CDS            neo: KKA2_KLEPN - Also known as kan, nptII. Experimental evidence at protein level: Swiss-Prot protein existence level 1. Resistance to kanamycin, neomycin, paromomycin, ribostamycin, butirosin and gentamicin B. From Klebsiella pneumoniae.
   2645..2797    +  CDS            ble (fragment): BLE_KLEPN - Experimental evidence at protein level: Swiss-Prot protein existence level 1. Binding protein with a strong affinity to the bleomycin family of antibiotics. Binds to CL990; an antimitotic-antibiotic compound. From Klebsiella pneumoniae.
   2804..2938    +  polyA_signal   SV40 poly(A) signal: SV40 polyadenylation signal
   2947..2980    +  protein_bind   FRT (minimal): supports FLP-mediated excision but not integration (Turan and Bode, 2011) FLP recombinase from the Saccharomyces cerevisiae 2μ plasmid
   3022..3738    +  CDS            mVenus: mVenus is a basic (constitutively fluorescent) yellow fluorescent protein published in 2006, derived from Aequorea victoria. It is reported to be a rapidly-maturing monomer with moderate acid sensitivity.
   3739..3759    +  misc_feature   MCS (fragment): multiple cloning site
   3760..4884    +  CDS            ACTB: ACTB_BOVIN - Experimental evidence at protein level: Swiss-Prot protein existence level 1. Actin is a highly conserved protein that polymerizes to produce filaments that form cross-linked networks in the cytoplasm of cells. Actin exists in both monomeric (G-actin) and polymeric (F-actin) forms, both forms playing key functions, such as cell motility and contraction. In addition to their role in the cytoplasmic cytoskeleton, G- and F-actin also localize in the nucleus, and regulate gene transcription and motility and repair of damaged DNA. From Bos taurus (Bovine).
   4896..4967    +  CDS            HBB (fragment): HBB_PONPY - Experimental evidence at transcript level: Swiss-Prot protein existence level 2. Involved in oxygen transport from the lung to the various peripheral tissues. From Pongo pygmaeus (Bornean orangutan).
   5038..5093    +  polyA_signal   β-globin poly(A) signal: rabbit β-globin polyadenylation signal (Gil and Proudfoot, 1987)
   5478..5494    -  protein_bind   lac operator: The lac repressor binds to the lac operator to inhibit transcription in E. coli. This inhibition can be relieved by adding lactose or isopropyl-β-D-thiogalactopyranoside (IPTG). lac repressor encoded by lacI
   5502..5532    -  promoter       lac promoter: promoter for the E. coli lac operon
   5547..5568    -  protein_bind   CAP binding site: CAP binding activates transcription in the presence of cAMP. E. coli catabolite activator protein
   5581..5620    -  CDS            lacI (fragment): lac repressor; lacI; The lac repressor binds to the lac operator to inhibit transcription in E. coli. This inhibition can be relieved by adding lactose or isopropyl-β-D-thiogalactopyranoside (IPTG).
   5627..5649    +  promoter       SV40 promoter (fragment): SV40 enhancer and early promoter
   5653..5787    +  rep_origin     SV40 ori: SV40 origin of replication
   5807..5941    +  polyA_signal   SV40 poly(A) signal: SV40 polyadenylation signal
   5943..5997    -  CDS            lacI (fragment): lac repressor; lacI; The lac repressor binds to the lac operator to inhibit transcription in E. coli. This inhibition can be relieved by adding lactose or isopropyl-β-D-thiogalactopyranoside (IPTG).
   6180..6768    -  rep_origin     ori: high-copy-number ColE1/pMB1/pBR322/pUC origin of replication
   6939..7799    -  CDS            AmpR: β-lactamase; bla; confers resistance to ampicillin, carbenicillin, and related antibiotics
   7800..7904    -  promoter       AmpR promoter: bla
