[The description below was written by a language model from this plasmid's Addgene catalogue record and pLannotate feature annotations shown in this document.]
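Description:
pCAFNF-Venus-Actb is a mammalian expression plasmid built on the pCAFNF backbone, designed for Flp recombinase-dependent expression of a yellow fluorescent actin fusion. It is propagated in E. coli at high copy from a ColE1/pUC-type origin under ampicillin selection (AmpR with its own bla promoter). The backbone also carries an SV40 origin and remnants of lac regulatory sequences. The catalogue lists a total size of about 6.7 kb, whereas both the depositor's sequence and the repository's sequencing result are about 7.9 kb. The two feature tables agree with each other, so the listed size appears to be an underestimate.

Expression is driven by the CAG promoter, made up of the CMV immediate-early enhancer, the chicken β-actin promoter and a chimeric intron. Immediately downstream lies a stop cassette flanked by two minimal FRT sites in the same orientation, containing a neomycin resistance coding sequence, a ble fragment and an SV40 polyadenylation signal. This cassette terminates transcripts before they reach the payload, so the fusion is expressed only after FLP excises the FRT-flanked segment. The payload is Venus (annotated as mVenus) fused through a short linker derived from a multiple cloning site to the N-terminus of mouse β-actin (Actb). The annotation tool matched the actin to the bovine protein, reflecting how conserved it is. A rabbit β-globin poly(A) signal follows.

The construct serves as one half of an actin FRET sensor. It must be co-expressed with ECFP-actin, so that energy transfer between the cyan and yellow labelled monomers can be measured. The associated work concerns dendrite remodelling in mitral cells.
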