Addgene plasmid #169788: pCAFNF-Venus-Actb
Purpose: An actin FRET sensor. Must be expressed with ECFP-actin for FRET.
Depositing lab: Takeshi Imai. Depositing organization: Kyushu University. Publication: BMPR-2 gates activity-dependent stabilization of primary dendrites during mitral cell remodeling. Aihara S, Fujimoto S, Sakaguchi R, Imai T. Cell Rep. 2021 Jun 22;35(12):109276. doi: 10.1016/j.celrep.2021.109276. PubMed 34161760.
Backbone
  Vector backbone: pCAFNF
  Backbone size w/o insert (bp): 6061
  Total vector size (bp): 6658
  Vector type: Mammalian Expression
Growth in bacteria
  Bacterial resistance: Ampicillin, 100 μg/mL
  Growth temperature: 37°C
  Growth strain: DH5alpha
  Copy number: High Copy
Gene/Insert
  Gene/Insert name: Actb
  Species: M. musculus (mouse)
  Insert size (bp): 1128
  Entrez Gene: Actb (a.k.a. Actx, E430023M04Rik, beta-actin)
  Promoter: CAG
  Tag / fusion protein: Venus (N terminal on insert)
  Cloning method: Gibson Cloning
  Sequencing primers: 5′ GAGTCGCTCGGTACGATTTAAATTGAATTCGCCACCATGgtgagc; 3′ CAGCCTGCACCTGAGGAGTGCGGCCGCCTAGAAGCACTTGCGGT
Resource information
  A portion of this plasmid was derived from a plasmid made by: pCAFNF vector is derived from Addgene #13771.
Terms and licenses: Academic/Nonprofit Terms; Industry Terms: Not Available to Industry
How to cite: pCAFNF-Venus-Actb was a gift from Takeshi Imai (Addgene plasmid # 169788 ; http://n2t.net/addgene:169788 ; RRID:Addgene_169788)
